Addgene plasmid #172422: MAC-TMPRSS4
Purpose: MAC-tagged gene expression
Depositing lab: Markku Varjosalo. Depositing organization: University of Helsinki, Institute of Biotechnology. Publication: SARS-CoV-2-host proteome interactions for antiviral drug discovery. Liu X, Huuskonen S, Laitinen T, Redchuk T, Bogacheva M, Salokas K, Pohner I, Ohman T, Tonduru AK, Hassinen A, Gawriyski L, Keskitalo S, Vartiainen MK, Pietiainen V, Poso A, Varjosalo M. Mol Syst Biol. 2021 Nov;17(11):e10396. doi: 10.15252/msb.202110396. PubMed 34709727.
Backbone
  Vector backbone: MAC-tag-N
  Vector type: Mammalian Expression
  Selectable markers: Hygromycin
Growth in bacteria
  Bacterial resistance: Ampicillin, 100 μg/mL
  Growth temperature: 37°C
  Growth strain: DH5alpha
  Copy number: Unknown
Gene/Insert
  Gene/Insert name: Transmembrane protease serine 4 (alt name: TMPRSS4)
  Species: H. sapiens (human)
  Entrez Gene: TMPRSS4 (a.k.a. CAP2, CAPH2, MT-SP2, TMPRSS3)
  Promoter: CMV promoter
  Tag / fusion protein: MAC-tag (N terminal on backbone)
  Cloning method: Gateway Cloning
  Sequencing primers: 5′ CMVfor :CGCAAATGGGCGGTAGGCGTG; 3′ pCR3.1-BGHrev: TAGAAGGCACAGTCGAGG
Terms and licenses: Academic/Nonprofit Terms; Industry Terms
How to cite: MAC-TMPRSS4 was a gift from Markku Varjosalo (Addgene plasmid # 172422 ; http://n2t.net/addgene:172422 ; RRID:Addgene_172422)
