[The description below was written by a language model from this plasmid's Addgene catalogue record and pLannotate feature annotations shown in this document.]
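Description:
MAC-TMPRSS4 is a mammalian expression plasmid built by Gateway cloning into the MAC-tag-N backbone. It encodes human transmembrane protease serine 4 (TMPRSS4) with an N-terminal MAC-tag. It is propagated in E. coli through a high-copy ColE1/pUC-type origin with ampicillin resistance (AmpR under its own bla promoter), and hygromycin is the selectable marker for mammalian cells.

Expression is driven by the CMV enhancer and immediate-early promoter. Two short tet operator matches lie directly downstream of the promoter, which suggests a tetracycline-regulatable CMV/TetO arrangement, although the catalogue entry lists only a CMV promoter. The tag portion annotated in the sequence consists of an E. coli BirA-derived biotin ligase coding region followed by an HA epitope and two Strep-Tag II copies. This combination permits both proximity-dependent biotinylation of neighbouring proteins and Strep-Tactin affinity purification of complexes, with HA available for detection. The tag is followed by an attB1 site, the TMPRSS4 coding sequence, attB2 and a bGH polyadenylation signal.

Downstream, an FRT site sits immediately before the hygromycin resistance gene, which has an SV40 poly(A) signal but no complete promoter annotated upstream. This layout is typical of vectors designed for FLP-mediated integration into a genomic FRT landing site, where integration supplies the promoter and so confers hygromycin resistance, giving isogenic stable lines. The record does not name a specific host cell line.

The stated purpose is MAC-tagged gene expression, and the associated study mapped SARS-CoV-2–host protein interactions. The construct is therefore suited to interaction proteomics of TMPRSS4.
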