Features (pLannotate 1.2.2; 27 found; start..end, strand, type, name):
    157..536     +  enhancer       CMV enhancer: human cytomegalovirus immediate early enhancer
    537..740     +  promoter       CMV promoter: human cytomegalovirus (CMV) immediate early promoter
    742..761     +  promoter       PLtetO-1 promoter (fragment): modified phage lambda PL promoter with tet operator sites (Lutz and Bujard, 1997)
    763..782     +  promoter       PLtetO-1 promoter (fragment): modified phage lambda PL promoter with tet operator sites (Lutz and Bujard, 1997)
    790..823     +  promoter       TRE3GV promoter (fragment): 3rd-generation Tet-responsive promoter that can be activated by binding of Tet-On® 3G, optimized for retroviral and lentiviral vectors
    983..1945    +  CDS            birA: BIRA_ECOLI - Also known as bioR, dhbB. Experimental evidence at protein level: Swiss-Prot protein existence level 1. Acts both as a biotin--[acetyl-CoA-carboxylase] ligase and a biotin-operon repressor. In the presence of ATP, BirA activates biotin to form the BirA-biotinyl-5'-adenylate (BirA-bio-5'-AMP or holoBirA) complex. HoloBirA can either transfer the biotinyl moiety to the biotin carboxyl carrier protein (BCCP) subunit of acetyl-CoA carboxylase, or bind to the biotin operator site and inhibit transcription of the operon. From Escherichia coli (strain K12).
   1946..1971    +  CDS            3xHA (fragment): three tandem HA epitope tags
   2003..2022    +  CDS            Strep-Tag II (fragment): peptide that binds Strep-Tactin®, an engineered form of streptavidin
   2063..2085    +  CDS            Strep-Tag II (fragment): peptide that binds Strep-Tactin®, an engineered form of streptavidin
   2100..2117    +  protein_bind   attB1 (fragment): mutant version of attB; core recombination site for the Gateway® BP reaction BP Clonase™
   2123..3433    +  CDS            TMPRSS4: TMPS4_HUMAN - Also known as TMPRSS3 From Homo sapiens (Human).
   3435..3459    -  protein_bind   attB2: mutant version of attB; recombination site for the Gateway® BP reaction BP Clonase™
   3503..3727    +  polyA_signal   bGH poly(A) signal: bovine growth hormone polyadenylation signal
   3731..3752    +  promoter       SV40 promoter (fragment): SV40 enhancer and early promoter
   3773..4006    +  rep_origin     f1 ori (fragment) (sequence partly withheld): f1 bacteriophage origin of replication; arrow indicates direction of (+) strand synthesis
   4011..4058    +  protein_bind   FRT: FLP-mediated recombination occurs in the 8-bp core sequence TCTAGAAA (Turan and Bode, 2011). FLP recombinase from the Saccharomyces cerevisiae 2μ plasmid
   4066..5088    +  CDS            HygR: aminoglycoside phosphotransferase from E. coli; aph(4)-Ia; confers resistance to hygromycin
   5098..5223    +  CDS            ble (fragment): BLE_KLEPN - Experimental evidence at protein level: Swiss-Prot protein existence level 1. Binding protein with a strong affinity to the bleomycin family of antibiotics. Binds to CL990; an antimitotic-antibiotic compound. From Klebsiella pneumoniae.
   5218..5339    +  polyA_signal   SV40 poly(A) signal: SV40 polyadenylation signal
   5412..5428    -  protein_bind   lac operator: The lac repressor binds to the lac operator to inhibit transcription in E. coli. This inhibition can be relieved by adding lactose or isopropyl-β-D-thiogalactopyranoside (IPTG). lac repressor encoded by lacI
   5436..5466    -  promoter       lac promoter: promoter for the E. coli lac operon
   5481..5502    -  protein_bind   CAP binding site: CAP binding activates transcription in the presence of cAMP. E. coli catabolite activator protein
   5515..5607    -  CDS            lacI (fragment): lac repressor; lacI; The lac repressor binds to the lac operator to inhibit transcription in E. coli. This inhibition can be relieved by adding lactose or isopropyl-β-D-thiogalactopyranoside (IPTG).
   5790..6378    -  rep_origin     ori: high-copy-number ColE1/pMB1/pBR322/pUC origin of replication
   6549..7409    -  CDS            AmpR: β-lactamase; bla; confers resistance to ampicillin, carbenicillin, and related antibiotics
   7410..7514    -  promoter       AmpR promoter: bla
   7573..2       -  misc_feature   bom (fragment) (across the origin): basis of mobility region from pBR322
>Addgene plasmid #172422 | MAC-TMPRSS4 | addgene full sequence | sequence record 340223 | Addgene NGS Result
ATCTGCTCCCTGCTTGTGTGTTGGAGGTCGCTGAGTAGTGCGCGAGCAAAATTTAAGCTACAACAAGGCA
AGGCTTGACCGACAATTGCATGAAGAATCTGCTTAGGGTTAGGCGTTTTGCGCTGCTTCGCGATGTACGG
GCCAGATATACGCGTTGACATTGATTATTGACTAGTTATTAATAGTAATCAATTACGGGGTCATTAGTTC
ATAGCCCATATATGGAGTTCCGCGTTACATAACTTACGGTAAATGGCCCGCCTGGCTGACCGCCCAACGA
CCCCCGCCCATTGACGTCAATAATGACGTATGTTCCCATAGTAACGCCAATAGGGACTTTCCATTGACGT
CAATGGGTGGAGTATTTACGGTAAACTGCCCACTTGGCAGTACATCAAGTGTATCATATGCCAAGTACGC
CCCCTATTGACGTCAATGACGGTAAATGGCCCGCCTGGCATTATGCCCAGTACATGACCTTATGGGACTT
TCCTACTTGGCAGTACATCTACGTATTAGTCATCGCTATTACCATGGTGATGCGGTTTTGGCAGTACATC
AATGGGCGTGGATAGCGGTTTGACTCACGGGGATTTCCAAGTCTCCACCCCATTGACGTCAATGGGAGTT
TGTTTTGGCACCAAAATCAACGGGACTTTCCAAAATGTCGTAACAACTCCGCCCCATTGACGCAAATGGG
CGGTAGGCGTGTACGGTGGGAGGTCTATATAAGCAGAGCTCTCCCTATCAGTGATAGAGATCTCCCTATC
AGTGATAGAGATCGTCGACGAGCTCGTTTAGTGAACCGTCAGATCGCCTGGAGACGCCATCCACGCTGTT
TTGACCTCCATAGAAGACACCGGGACCGATCCAGCCTCCGGACTCTAGCGTTTAAACTTAAGCTTGGTAC
CGAGCTCGGATCCACTAGTCCAGTGTGGTGGAATTCTGCAGATATCCAGCACAGTGGCGGCCGCTCGAGA
CCATGAAGGACAACACCGTGCCCCTGAAGCTGATCGCCCTGCTGGCCAACGGCGAGTTCCACTCTGGCGA
GCAGCTGGGCGAGACACTGGGCATGAGCAGAGCCGCCATCAACAAGCACATCCAGACCCTGCGGGACTGG
GGCGTGGACGTGTTCACAGTGCCCGGCAAGGGCTACAGCCTGCCCGAGCCCATCCAGCTGCTGAACGCCA
AGCAGATCCTGGGCCAGCTGGATGGCGGATCTGTGGCCGTGCTGCCCGTGATCGACAGCACCAACCAGTA
TCTGCTCGACCGGATCGGCGAGCTGAAGTCCGGCGACGCCTGTATCGCCGAGTACCAGCAGGCCGGCAGA
GGCGGCAGGGGCAGAAAGTGGTTCAGCCCCTTCGGCGCCAACCTGTACCTGAGCATGTTCTGGAGACTGG
AACAGGGCCCAGCCGCCGCTATTGGCCTGAGCCTGGTCATCGGCATCGTGATGGCCGAGGTGCTGCGGAA
GCTGGGCGCCGACAAAGTGCGCGTGAAGTGGCCCAACGACCTGTATCTGCAGGACCGGAAGCTGGCCGGC
ATCCTGGTGGAACTGACCGGCAAAACAGGCGACGCCGCCCAGATCGTGATCGGCGCTGGCATCAACATGG
CCATGCGGCGGGTGGAAGAGAGCGTGGTCAACCAGGGCTGGATCACCCTGCAGGAAGCCGGCATCAACCT
GGACCGGAACACCCTGGCCGCCATGCTGATCAGAGAGCTGAGAGCCGCCCTGGAACTGTTCGAGCAGGAA
GGCCTGGCCCCCTACCTGAGCAGATGGGAGAAGCTGGACAACTTCATCAACCGGCCCGTGAAACTGATCA
TCGGCGACAAAGAGATCTTCGGCATCAGCCGGGGCATCGACAAGCAGGGGGCCCTGCTCCTGGAACAGGA
CGGCATCATCAAGCCCTGGATGGGCGGCGAGATCAGCCTGCGGAGCGCCGAGAAGTACCCATACGATGTT
CCTGACTATGCCGGTACCGAGCTCGGATCCACCATGGCTAGCTGGAGCCACCCGCAGTTCGAGAAAGGTG
GAGGTTCCGGAGGTGGATCGGGAGGTGGATCGTGGAGCCACCCGCAGTTCGAAAAAGCGGCCGATATCAC
AAGTTTGTACAAAAAAGTTGGCATGTTACAGGATCCTGACAGTGATCAACCTCTGAACAGCCTCGATGTC
AAACCCCTGCGCAAACCCCGTATCCCCATGGAGACCTTCAGAAAGGTGGGGATCCCCATCATCATAGCAC
TACTGAGCCTGGCGAGTATCATCATTGTGGTTGTCCTCATCAAGGTGATTCTGGATAAATACTACTTCCT
CTGCGGGCAGCCTCTCCACTTCATCCCGAGGAAGCAGCTGTGTGACGGAGAGCTGGACTGTCCCTTGGGG
GAGGACGAGGAGCACTGTGTCAAGAGCTTCCCCGAAGGGCCTGCAGTGGCAGTCCGCCTCTCCAAGGACC
GATCCACACTGCAGGTGCTGGACTCGGCCACAGGGAACTGGTTCTCTGCCTGTTTCGACAACTTCACAGA
AGCTCTCGCTGAGACAGCCTGTAGGCAGATGGGCTACAGCAGCAAACCCACTTTCAGAGCTGTGGAGATT
GGCCCAGACCAGGATCTGGATGTTGTTGAAATCACAGAAAACAGCCAGGAGCTTCGCATGCGGAACTCAA
GTGGGCCCTGTCTCTCAGGCTCCCTGGTCTCCCTGCACTGTCTTGCCTGTGGGAAGAGCCTGAAGACCCC
CCGTGTGGTGGGTGGGGAGGAGGCCTCTGTGGATTCTTGGCCTTGGCAGGTCAGCATCCAGTACGACAAA
CAGCACGTCTGTGGAGGGAGCATCCTGGACCCCCACTGGGTCCTCACGGCAGCCCACTGCTTCAGGAAAC
ATACCGATGTGTTCAACTGGAAGGTGCGGGCAGGCTCAGACAAACTGGGCAGCTTCCCATCCCTGGCTGT
GGCCAAGATCATCATCATTGAATTCAACCCCATGTACCCCAAAGACAATGACATCGCCCTCATGAAGCTG
CAGTTCCCACTCACTTTCTCAGGCACAGTCAGGCCCATCTGTCTGCCCTTCTTTGATGAGGAGCTCACTC
CAGCCACCCCACTCTGGATCATTGGATGGGGCTTTACGAAGCAGAATGGAGGGAAGATGTCTGACATACT
GCTGCAGGCGTCAGTCCAGGTCATTGACAGCACACGGTGCAATGCAGACGATGCGTACCAGGGGGAAGTC
ACCGAGAAGATGATGTGTGCAGGCATCCCGGAAGGGGGTGTGGACACCTGCCAGGGTGACAGTGGTGGGC
CCCTGATGTACCAATCTGACCAGTGGCATGTGGTGGGCATCGTTAGCTGGGGCTATGGCTGCGGGGGCCC
GAGCACCCCAGGAGTATACACCAAGGTCTCAGCCTATCTCAACTGGATCTACAATGTCTGGAAGGCTGAG
CTGTACCCAACTTTCTTGTACAAAGTGGTGACGTAAGCTAGGGGCCCGTTTAAACCCGCTGATCAGCCTC
GACTGTGCCTTCTAGTTGCCAGCCATCTGTTGTTTGCCCCTCCCCCGTGCCTTCCTTGACCCTGGAAGGT
GCCACTCCCACTGTCCTTTCCTAATAAAATGAGGAAATTGCATCGCATTGTCTGAGTAGGTGTCATTCTA
TTCTGGGGGGTGGGGTGGGGCAGGACAGCAAGGGGGAGGATTGGGAAGACAATAGCAGGCATGCTGGGGA
TGCGGTGGGCTCTATGGCTTCTGAGGCGGAAAGAACCAGCTGGGGCTCTAGGGGGTATCCCC
[124 nt withheld, positions 3773-3896]
C
[91 nt withheld, positions 3898-3988]
AGGGTGATGGTTCACGTACCTAGAAGTTCCTATTCCGAAGTTCCTATTCTCTAGAAAGTATAGGAACTTC
CTTGGCCAAAAAGCCTGAACTCACCGCGACGTCTGTCGAGAAGTTTCTGATCGAAAAGTTCGACAGCGTC
TCCGACCTGATGCAGCTCTCGGAGGGCGAAGAATCTCGTGCTTTCAGCTTCGATGTAGGAGGGCGTGGAT
ATGTCCTGCGGGTAAATAGCTGCGCCGATGGTTTCTACAAAGATCGTTATGTTTATCGGCACTTTGCATC
GGCCGCGCTCCCGATTCCGGAAGTGCTTGACATTGGGGAATTCAGCGAGAGCCTGACCTATTGCATCTCC
CGCCGTGCACAGGGTGTCACGTTGCAAGACCTGCCTGAAACCGAACTGCCCGCTGTTCTGCAGCCGGTCG
CGGAGGCCATGGATGCGATCGCTGCGGCCGATCTTAGCCAGACGAGCGGGTTCGGCCCATTCGGACCGCA
AGGAATCGGTCAATACACTACATGGCGTGATTTCATATGCGCGATTGCTGATCCCCATGTGTATCACTGG
CAAACTGTGATGGACGACACCGTCAGTGCGTCCGTCGCGCAGGCTCTCGATGAGCTGATGCTTTGGGCCG
AGGACTGCCCCGAAGTCCGGCACCTCGTGCACGCGGATTTCGGCTCCAACAATGTCCTGACGGACAATGG
CCGCATAACAGCGGTCATTGACTGGAGCGAGGCGATGTTCGGGGATTCCCAATACGAGGTCGCCAACATC
TTCTTCTGGAGGCCGTGGTTGGCTTGTATGGAGCAGCAGACGCGCTACTTCGAGCGGAGGCATCCGGAGC
TTGCAGGATCGCCGCGGCTCCGGGCGTATATGCTCCGCATTGGTCTTGACCAACTCTATCAGAGCTTGGT
TGACGGCAATTTCGATGATGCAGCTTGGGCGCAGGGTCGATGCGACGCAATCGTCCGATCCGGAGCCGGG
ACTGTCGGGCGTACACAAATCGCCCGCAGAAGCGCGGCCGTCTGGACCGATGGCTGTGTAGAAGTACTCG
CCGATAGTGGAAACCGACGCCCCAGCACTCGTCCGAGGGCAAAGGAATAGCACGTACTACGAGATTTCGA
TTCCACCGCCGCCTTCTATGAAAGGTTGGGCTTCGGAATCGTTTTCCGGGACGCCGGCTGGATGATCCTC
CAGCGCGGGGATCTCATGCTGGAGTTCTTCGCCCACCCCAACTTGTTTATTGCAGCTTATAATGGTTACA
AATAAAGCAATAGCATCACAAATTTCACAAATAAAGCATTTTTTTCACTGCATTCTAGTTGTGGTTTGTC
CAAACTCATCAATGTATCTTATCATGTCTGTATACCGTCGACCTCTAGCTAGAGCTTGGCGTAATCATGG
TCATAGCTGTTTCCTGTGTGAAATTGTTATCCGCTCACAATTCCACACAACATACGAGCCGGAAGCATAA
AGTGTAAAGCCTGGGGTGCCTAATGAGTGAGCTAACTCACATTAATTGCGTTGCGCTCACTGCCCGCTTT
CCAGTCGGGAAACCTGTCGTGCCAGCTGCATTAATGAATCGGCCAACGCGCGGGGAGAGGCGGTTTGCGT
ATTGGGCGCTCTTCCGCTTCCTCGCTCACTGACTCGCTGCGCTCGGTCGTTCGGCTGCGGCGAGCGGTAT
CAGCTCACTCAAAGGCGGTAATACGGTTATCCACAGAATCAGGGGATAACGCAGGAAAGAACATGTGAGC
AAAAGGCCAGCAAAAGGCCAGGAACCGTAAAAAGGCCGCGTTGCTGGCGTTTTTCCATAGGCTCCGCCCC
CCTGACGAGCATCACAAAAATCGACGCTCAAGTCAGAGGTGGCGAAACCCGACAGGACTATAAAGATACC
AGGCGTTTCCCCCTGGAAGCTCCCTCGTGCGCTCTCCTGTTCCGACCCTGCCGCTTACCGGATACCTGTC
CGCCTTTCTCCCTTCGGGAAGCGTGGCGCTTTCTCATAGCTCACGCTGTAGGTATCTCAGTTCGGTGTAG
GTCGTTCGCTCCAAGCTGGGCTGTGTGCACGAACCCCCCGTTCAGCCCGACCGCTGCGCCTTATCCGGTA
ACTATCGTCTTGAGTCCAACCCGGTAAGACACGACTTATCGCCACTGGCAGCAGCCACTGGTAACAGGAT
TAGCAGAGCGAGGTATGTAGGCGGTGCTACAGAGTTCTTGAAGTGGTGGCCTAACTACGGCTACACTAGA
AGAACAGTATTTGGTATCTGCGCTCTGCTGAAGCCAGTTACCTTCGGAAAAAGAGTTGGTAGCTCTTGAT
CCGGCAAACAAACCACCGCTGGTAGCGGTGGTTTTTTTGTTTGCAAGCAGCAGATTACGCGCAGAAAAAA
AGGATCTCAAGAAGATCCTTTGATCTTTTCTACGGGGTCTGACGCTCAGTGGAACGAAAACTCACGTTAA
GGGATTTTGGTCATGAGATTATCAAAAAGGATCTTCACCTAGATCCTTTTAAATTAAAAATGAAGTTTTA
AATCAATCTAAAGTATATATGAGTAAACTTGGTCTGACAGTTACCAATGCTTAATCAGTGAGGCACCTAT
CTCAGCGATCTGTCTATTTCGTTCATCCATAGTTGCCTGACTCCCCGTCGTGTAGATAACTACGATACGG
GAGGGCTTACCATCTGGCCCCAGTGCTGCAATGATACCGCGAGACCCACGCTCACCGGCTCCAGATTTAT
CAGCAATAAACCAGCCAGCCGGAAGGGCCGAGCGCAGAAGTGGTCCTGCAACTTTATCCGCCTCCATCCA
GTCTATTAATTGTTGCCGGGAAGCTAGAGTAAGTAGTTCGCCAGTTAATAGTTTGCGCAACGTTGTTGCC
ATTGCTACAGGCATCGTGGTGTCACGCTCGTCGTTTGGTATGGCTTCATTCAGCTCCGGTTCCCAACGAT
CAAGGCGAGTTACATGATCCCCCATGTTGTGCAAAAAAGCGGTTAGCTCCTTCGGTCCTCCGATCGTTGT
CAGAAGTAAGTTGGCCGCAGTGTTATCACTCATGGTTATGGCAGCACTGCATAATTCTCTTACTGTCATG
CCATCCGTAAGATGCTTTTCTGTGACTGGTGAGTACTCAACCAAGTCATTCTGAGAATAGTGTATGCGGC
GACCGAGTTGCTCTTGCCCGGCGTCAATACGGGATAATACCGCGCCACATAGCAGAACTTTAAAAGTGCT
CATCATTGGAAAACGTTCTTCGGGGCGAAAACTCTCAAGGATCTTACCGCTGTTGAGATCCAGTTCGATG
TAACCCACTCGTGCACCCAACTGATCTTCAGCATCTTTTACTTTCACCAGCGTTTCTGGGTGAGCAAAAA
CAGGAAGGCAAAATGCCGCAAAAAAGGGAATAAGGGCGACACGGAAATGTTGAATACTCATACTCTTCCT
TTTTCAATATTATTGAAGCATTTATCAGGGTTATTGTCTCATGAGCGGATACATATTTGAATGTATTTAG
AAAAATAAACAAATAGGGGTTCCGCGCACATTTCCCCGAAAAGTGCCACCTGACGTCGACGGATCGGGAG
ATCTCCCGATCCCCTATGGTGCACTCTCAGTACAATCTGCTCTGATGCCGCATAGTTAAGCCAGT
